>Addgene plasmid #106427 | hASXL(1-115)-luciferase | addgene full sequence | sequence record 204230 | Addgene NGS Result
GACATTGATTATTGACTAGTTATTAATAGTAATCAATTACGGGGTCATTAGTTCATAGCCCATATATGGA
GTTCCGCGTTACATAACTTACGGTAAATGGCCCGCCTGGCTGACCGCCCAACGACCCCCGCCCATTGACG
TCAATAATGACGTATGTTCCCATAGTAACGCCAATAGGGACTTTCCATTGACGTCAATGGGTGGAGTATT
TACGGTAAACTGCCCACTTGGCAGTACATCAAGTGTATCATATGCCAAGTACGCCCCCTATTGACGTCAA
TGACGGTAAATGGCCCGCCTGGCATTATGCCCAGTACATGACCTTATGGGACTTTCCTACTTGGCAGTAC
ATCTACGTATTAGTCATCGCTATTACCATGGTGATGCGGTTTTGGCAGTACATCAATGGGCGTGGATAGC
GGTTTGACTCACGGGGATTTCCAAGTCTCCACCCCATTGACGTCAATGGGAGTTTGTTTTGGCACCAAAA
TCAACGGGACTTTCCAAAATGTCGTAACAACTCCGCCCCATTGACGCAAATGGGCGGTAGGCGTGTACGG
TGGGAGGTCTATATAAGCAGAGCTCTCTGGCTAACTAGAGAACCCACTGCTTACTGGCTTATCGAAATTA
ATACGACTCACTATAGGGAGACCCAAGCTTGCCATGGCAAAGGACAAACAGAAGAAGAAGAAGGAGCGCA
CGTGGGCCGAGGCCGCGCGCCTGGTACTAGAAAACTACTCGGATGCTCCAATGACACCAAAACAGATTCT
GCAGGTCATAGAGGCAGAAGGACTAAAGGAAATGAGAAGTGGGACTTCCCCTCTCGCATGCCTCAATGCT
ATGCTACATTCCAATTCAAGAGGAGGAGAGGGGTTGTTTTATAAACTGCCTGGCCGAATCAGCCTTTTCA
CGCTCAAGAAGGATGCCCTGCAGTGGTCTCGCCATCCAGCTACAGTGGAGGGAGAGGAGCCAGAGGACAC
GGCTGATGTGGAGAGCTGTGGGTCTAATGAAGCCGAAGCTTGGTACCGAGCTCGGATCCAAATGGAAGAC
GCCAAAAACATAAAGAAAGGCCCGGCGCCATTCTATCCTCTAGAGGATGGAACCGCTGGAGAGCAACTGC
ATAAGGCTATGAAGAGATACGCCCTGGTTCCTGGAACAATTGCTTTTACAGATGCACATATCGAGGTGAA
CATCACGTACGCGGAATACTTCGAAATGTCCGTTCGGTTGGCAGAAGCTATGAAACGATATGGGCTGAAT
ACAAATCACAGAATCGTCGTATGCAGTGAAAACTCTCTTCAATTCTTTATGCCGGTGTTGGGCGCGTTAT
TTATCGGAGTTGCAGTTGCGCCCGCGAACGACATTTATAATGAACGTGAATTGCTCAACAGTATGAACAT
TTCGCAGCCTACCGTAGTGTTTGTTTCCAAAAAGGGGTTGCAAAAAATTTTGAACGTGCAAAAAAAATTA
CCAATAATCCAGAAAATTATTATCATGGATTCTAAAACGGATTACCAGGGATTTCAGTCGATGTACACGT
TCGTCACATCTCATCTACCTCCCGGTTTTAATGAATACGATTTTGTACCAGAGTCCTTTGATCGTGACAA
AACAATTGCACTGATAATGAATTCCTCTGGATCTACTGGGTTACCTAAGGGTGTGGCCCTTCCGCATAGA
ACTGCCTGCGTCAGATTCTCGCATGCCAGAGATCCTATTTTTGGCAATCAAATCATTCCGGATACTGCGA
TTTTAAGTGTTGTTCCATTCCATCACGGTTTTGGAATGTTTACTACACTCGGATATTTGATATGTGGATT
TCGAGTCGTCTTAATGTATAGATTTGAAGAAGAGCTGTTTTTACGATCCCTTCAGGATTACAAAATTCAA
AGTGCGTTGCTAGTACCAACCCTATTTTCATTCTTCGCCAAAAGCACTCTGATTGACAAATACGATTTAT
CTAATTTACACGAAATTGCTTCTGGGGGCGCACCTCTTTCGAAAGAAGTCGGGGAAGCGGTTGCAAAACG
CTTCCATCTTCCAGGGATACGACAAGGATATGGGCTCACTGAGACTACATCAGCTATTCTGATTACACCC
GAGGGGGATGATAAACCGGGCGCGGTCGGTAAAGTTGTTCCATTTTTTGAAGCGAAGGTTGTGGATCTGG
ATACCGGGAAAACGCTGGGCGTTAATCAGAGAGGCGAATTATGTGTCAGAGGACCTATGATTATGTCCGG
TTATGTAAACAATCCGGAAGCGACCAACGCCTTGATTGACAAGGATGGATGGCTACATTCTGGAGACATA
GCTTACTGGGACGAAGACGAACACTTCTTCATAGTTGACCGCTTGAAGTCTTTAATTAAATACAAAGGAT
ATCAGGTGGCCCCCGCTGAATTGGAATCGATATTGTTACAACACCCCAACATCTTCGACGCGGGCGTGGC
AGGTCTTCCCGACGATGACGCCGGTGAACTTCCCGCCGCCGTTGTTGTTTTGGAGCACGGAAAGACGATG
ACGGAAAAAGAGATCGTGGATTACGTCGCCAGTCAAGTAACAACCGCGAAAAAGTTGCGCGGAGGAGTTG
TGTTTGTGGACGAAGTACCGAAAGGTCTTACCGGAAAACTCGACGCAAGAAAAATCAGAGAGATCCTCAT
AAAGGCCAAGAAGGGCGGAAAGTCCAAATTGTAAAATGTAACTGTATTCAGCGATGACGAAATTCTTAGC
TATTGTAATCCTCCGAGGCCTCGAGCATGCATCTAGAGGGCCCTATTCTATAGTGTCACCTAAATGCTAG
AGCTCGCTGATCAGCCTCGACTGTGCCTTCTAGTTGCCAGCCATCTGTTGTTTGCCCCTCCCCCGTGCCT
TCCTTGACCCTGGAAGGTGCCACTCCCACTGTCCTTTCCTAATAAAATGAGGAAATTGCATCGCATTGTC
TGAGTAGGTGTCATTCTATTCTGGGGGGTGGGGTGGGGCAGGACAGCAAGGGGGAGGATTGGGAAGACAA
TAGCAGGCATGCTGGGGATGCGGTGGGCTCTATGGCTTCTGAGGCGGAAAGAACCAGCTGGGGCTCTAGG
GGGTATCCCC
[124 nt withheld, positions 3091-3214]
C
[91 nt withheld, positions 3216-3306]
A
[49 nt withheld, positions 3308-3356]
CCTTTGACGTTGGAGTCCACGTTCTTT
[37 nt withheld, positions 3384-3420]
ACCCTATCTCGGTCTATTCTTTTGATTTATAAGGGATTTTGCCGATTTCGGCCTATTGGTTAAAAAATGA
GCTGATTTAACAAAAATTTAACGCGAATTAATTCTGTGGAATGTGTGTCAGTTAGGGTGTGGAAAGTCCC
CAGGCTCCCCAGCAGGCAGAAGTATGCAAAGCATGCATCTCAATTAGTCAGCAACCAGGTGTGGAAAGTC
CCCAGGCTCCCCAGCAGGCAGAAGTATGCAAAGCATGCATCTCAATTAGTCAGCAACCATAGTCCCGCCC
CTAACTCCGCCCATCCCGCCCCTAACTCCGCCCAGTTCCGCCCATTCTCCGCCCCATGGCTGACTAATTT
TTTTTATTTATGCAGAGGCCGAGGCCGCCTCTGCCTCTGAGCTATTCCAGAAGTAGTGAGGAGGCTTTTT
TGGAGGCCTAGGCTTTTGCAAAAAGCTCCCGGGAGCTTGTATATCCATTTTCGGATCTGATCAAGAGACA
GGATGAGGATCGTTTCGCATGATTGAACAAGATGGATTGCACGCAGGTTCTCCGGCCGCTTGGGTGGAGA
GGCTATTCGGCTATGACTGGGCACAACAGACAATCGGCTGCTCTGATGCCGCCGTGTTCCGGCTGTCAGC
GCAGGGGCGCCCGGTTCTTTTTGTCAAGACCGACCTGTCCGGTGCCCTGAATGAACTGCAGGACGAGGCA
GCGCGGCTATCGTGGCTGGCCACGACGGGCGTTCCTTGCGCAGCTGTGCTCGACGTTGTCACTGAAGCGG
GAAGGGACTGGCTGCTATTGGGCGAAGTGCCGGGGCAGGATCTCCTGTCATCTCACCTTGCTCCTGCCGA
GAAAGTATCCATCATGGCTGATGCAATGCGGCGGCTGCATACGCTTGATCCGGCTACCTGCCCATTCGAC
CACCAAGCGAAACATCGCATCGAGCGAGCACGTACTCGGATGGAAGCCGGTCTTGTCGATCAGGATGATC
TGGACGAAGAGCATCAGGGGCTCGCGCCAGCCGAACTGTTCGCCAGGCTCAAGGCGCGCATGCCCGACGG
CGAGGATCTCGTCGTGACCCATGGCGATGCCTGCTTGCCGAATATCATGGTGGAAAATGGCCGCTTTTCT
GGATTCATCGACTGTGGCCGGCTGGGTGTGGCGGACCGCTATCAGGACATAGCGTTGGCTACCCGTGATA
TTGCTGAAGAGCTTGGCGGCGAATGGGCTGACCGCTTCCTCGTGCTTTACGGTATCGCCGCTCCCGATTC
GCAGCGCATCGCCTTCTATCGCCTTCTTGACGAGTTCTTCTGAGCGGGACTCTGGGGTTCGAAATGACCG
ACCAAGCGACGCCCAACCTGCCATCACGAGATTTCGATTCCACCGCCGCCTTCTATGAAAGGTTGGGCTT
CGGAATCGTTTTCCGGGACGCCGGCTGGATGATCCTCCAGCGCGGGGATCTCATGCTGGAGTTCTTCGCC
CACCCCAACTTGTTTATTGCAGCTTATAATGGTTACAAATAAAGCAATAGCATCACAAATTTCACAAATA
AAGCATTTTTTTCACTGCATTCTAGTTGTGGTTTGTCCAAACTCATCAATGTATCTTATCATGTCTGTAT
ACCGTCGACCTCTAGCTAGAGCTTGGCGTAATCATGGTCATAGCTGTTTCCTGTGTGAAATTGTTATCCG
CTCACAATTCCACACAACATACGAGCCGGAAGCATAAAGTGTAAAGCCTGGGGTGCCTAATGAGTGAGCT
AACTCACATTAATTGCGTTGCGCTCACTGCCCGCTTTCCAGTCGGGAAACCTGTCGTGCCAGCTGCATTA
ATGAATCGGCCAACGCGCGGGGAGAGGCGGTTTGCGTATTGGGCGCTCTTCCGCTTCCTCGCTCACTGAC
TCGCTGCGCTCGGTCGTTCGGCTGCGGCGAGCGGTATCAGCTCACTCAAAGGCGGTAATACGGTTATCCA
CAGAATCAGGGGATAACGCAGGAAAGAACATGTGAGCAAAAGGCCAGCAAAAGGCCAGGAACCGTAAAAA
GGCCGCGTTGCTGGCGTTTTTCCATAGGCTCCGCCCCCCTGACGAGCATCACAAAAATCGACGCTCAAGT
CAGAGGTGGCGAAACCCGACAGGACTATAAAGATACCAGGCGTTTCCCCCTGGAAGCTCCCTCGTGCGCT
CTCCTGTTCCGACCCTGCCGCTTACCGGATACCTGTCCGCCTTTCTCCCTTCGGGAAGCGTGGCGCTTTC
TCATAGCTCACGCTGTAGGTATCTCAGTTCGGTGTAGGTCGTTCGCTCCAAGCTGGGCTGTGTGCACGAA
CCCCCCGTTCAGCCCGACCGCTGCGCCTTATCCGGTAACTATCGTCTTGAGTCCAACCCGGTAAGACACG
ACTTATCGCCACTGGCAGCAGCCACTGGTAACAGGATTAGCAGAGCGAGGTATGTAGGCGGTGCTACAGA
GTTCTTGAAGTGGTGGCCTAACTACGGCTACACTAGAAGAACAGTATTTGGTATCTGCGCTCTGCTGAAG
CCAGTTACCTTCGGAAAAAGAGTTGGTAGCTCTTGATCCGGCAAACAAACCACCGCTGGTAGCGGTGGTT
TTTTTGTTTGCAAGCAGCAGATTACGCGCAGAAAAAAAGGATCTCAAGAAGATCCTTTGATCTTTTCTAC
GGGGTCTGACGCTCAGTGGAACGAAAACTCACGTTAAGGGATTTTGGTCATGAGATTATCAAAAAGGATC
TTCACCTAGATCCTTTTAAATTAAAAATGAAGTTTTAAATCAATCTAAAGTATATATGAGTAAACTTGGT
CTGACAGTTACCAATGCTTAATCAGTGAGGCACCTATCTCAGCGATCTGTCTATTTCGTTCATCCATAGT
TGCCTGACTCCCCGTCGTGTAGATAACTACGATACGGGAGGGCTTACCATCTGGCCCCAGTGCTGCAATG
ATACCGCGAGACCCACGCTCACCGGCTCCAGATTTATCAGCAATAAACCAGCCAGCCGGAAGGGCCGAGC
GCAGAAGTGGTCCTGCAACTTTATCCGCCTCCATCCAGTCTATTAATTGTTGCCGGGAAGCTAGAGTAAG
TAGTTCGCCAGTTAATAGTTTGCGCAACGTTGTTGCCATTGCTACAGGCATCGTGGTGTCACGCTCGTCG
TTTGGTATGGCTTCATTCAGCTCCGGTTCCCAACGATCAAGGCGAGTTACATGATCCCCCATGTTGTGCA
AAAAAGCGGTTAGCTCCTTCGGTCCTCCGATCGTTGTCAGAAGTAAGTTGGCCGCAGTGTTATCACTCAT
GGTTATGGCAGCACTGCATAATTCTCTTACTGTCATGCCATCCGTAAGATGCTTTTCTGTGACTGGTGAG
TACTCAACCAAGTCATTCTGAGAATAGTGTATGCGGCGACCGAGTTGCTCTTGCCCGGCGTCAATACGGG
ATAATACCGCGCCACATAGCAGAACTTTAAAAGTGCTCATCATTGGAAAACGTTCTTCGGGGCGAAAACT
CTCAAGGATCTTACCGCTGTTGAGATCCAGTTCGATGTAACCCACTCGTGCACCCAACTGATCTTCAGCA
TCTTTTACTTTCACCAGCGTTTCTGGGTGAGCAAAAACAGGAAGGCAAAATGCCGCAAAAAAGGGAATAA
GGGCGACACGGAAATGTTGAATACTCATACTCTTCCTTTTTCAATATTATTGAAGCATTTATCAGGGTTA
TTGTCTCATGAGCGGATACATATTTGAATGTATTTAGAAAAATAAACAAATAGGGGTTCCGCGCACATTT
CCCCGAAAAGTGCCACCTGACGTCGACGGATCGGGAGATCTCCCGATCCCCTATGGTGCACTCTCAGTAC
AATCTGCTCTGATGCCGCATAGTTAAGCCAGTATCTGCTCCCTGCTTGTGTGTTGGAGGTCGCTGAGTAG
TGCGCGAGCAAAATTTAAGCTACAACAAGGCAAGGCTTGACCGACAATTGCATGAAGAATCTGCTTAGGG
TTAGGCGTTTTGCGCTGCTTCGCGATGTACGGGCCAGATATACGCGTT
Features (pLannotate 1.2.2; 22 found; start..end, strand, type, name):
      1..380     +  enhancer       CMV enhancer: human cytomegalovirus immediate early enhancer
    381..584     +  promoter       CMV promoter: human cytomegalovirus (CMV) immediate early promoter
    580..613     +  LTR            5' LTR (truncated) (fragment): truncated 5' long terminal repeat (LTR) from HIV-1
    629..647     +  promoter       T7 promoter: promoter for bacteriophage T7 RNA polymerase
    670..1014    +  CDS            ASXL1 (fragment): ASXL1_HUMAN - Also known as KIAA0978. Experimental evidence at protein level: Swiss-Prot protein existence level 1. Probable Polycomb group (PcG) protein involved in transcriptional regulation mediated by ligand-bound nuclear hormone receptors, such as retinoic acid receptors (RARs) and peroxisome proliferator-activated receptor gamma (PPARG) (PubMed:16606617). Acts as coactivator of RARA and RXRA through association with NCOA1 (PubMed:16606617). Acts as corepressor for PPARG and suppresses its adipocyte differentiation-inducing activity (By similarity). Non- catalytic component of the PR-DUB
   1042..2691    +  CDS            LUCI_PHOPY: Experimental evidence at protein level: Swiss-Prot protein existence level 1. Produces green light with a wavelength of 562 nm. From Photinus pyralis (Common eastern firefly) (Lampyris pyralis).
   2777..2795    -  promoter       SP6 promoter: promoter for bacteriophage SP6 RNA polymerase
   2821..3045    +  polyA_signal   bGH poly(A) signal: bovine growth hormone polyadenylation signal
   3049..3070    +  promoter       SV40 promoter (fragment): SV40 enhancer and early promoter
   3091..3519    +  rep_origin     f1 ori (sequence partly withheld): f1 bacteriophage origin of replication; arrow indicates direction of (+) strand synthesis
   3533..3862    +  promoter       SV40 promoter: SV40 enhancer and early promoter
   3929..4720    +  CDS            neo: KKA2_KLEPN - Also known as kan, nptII. Experimental evidence at protein level: Swiss-Prot protein existence level 1. Resistance to kanamycin, neomycin, paromomycin, ribostamycin, butirosin and gentamicin B. From Klebsiella pneumoniae.
   4744..4902    +  CDS            ble (fragment): BLE_KLEPN - Experimental evidence at protein level: Swiss-Prot protein existence level 1. Binding protein with a strong affinity to the bleomycin family of antibiotics. Binds to CL990; an antimitotic-antibiotic compound. From Klebsiella pneumoniae.
   4897..5018    +  polyA_signal   SV40 poly(A) signal: SV40 polyadenylation signal
   5091..5107    -  protein_bind   lac operator: The lac repressor binds to the lac operator to inhibit transcription in E. coli. This inhibition can be relieved by adding lactose or isopropyl-β-D-thiogalactopyranoside (IPTG). lac repressor encoded by lacI
   5115..5145    -  promoter       lac promoter: promoter for the E. coli lac operon
   5160..5181    -  protein_bind   CAP binding site: CAP binding activates transcription in the presence of cAMP. E. coli catabolite activator protein
   5194..5286    -  CDS            lacI (fragment): lac repressor; lacI; The lac repressor binds to the lac operator to inhibit transcription in E. coli. This inhibition can be relieved by adding lactose or isopropyl-β-D-thiogalactopyranoside (IPTG).
   5469..6057    -  rep_origin     ori: high-copy-number ColE1/pMB1/pBR322/pUC origin of replication
   6228..7088    -  CDS            AmpR: β-lactamase; bla; confers resistance to ampicillin, carbenicillin, and related antibiotics
   7089..7193    -  promoter       AmpR promoter: bla
   7252..7304    -  misc_feature   bom (fragment): basis of mobility region from pBR322
