[The description below was written by a language model from this plasmid's Addgene catalogue record and pLannotate feature annotations shown in this document.]
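Description:
hASXL(1-115)-luciferase is a mammalian expression plasmid built on a pcDNA3.1-luciferase backbone. It encodes the first 115 amino acids of human ASXL1 (additional sex combs like 1), placed upstream of firefly (Photinus pyralis) luciferase so that the ASXL1 fragment forms the N-terminal part of a fusion protein. The roughly 350 bp ASXL1 segment was inserted at a HindIII site that is retained on both sides, and the annotated sequence shows it followed after a short linker region by the full luciferase coding sequence. Transcription is driven by the human cytomegalovirus immediate-early enhancer and promoter and terminated by the bovine growth hormone polyadenylation signal. T7 and SP6 phage promoters flank the expression cassette, as is usual for this backbone family. Short annotated hits to an HIV-1 LTR, a ble fragment and a lacI fragment appear to be small backbone remnants rather than functional elements.

In E. coli the plasmid is maintained through a high-copy ColE1/pUC-type origin with ampicillin selection via β-lactamase, and an f1 origin is also present. For mammalian cells, a separate cassette with the SV40 early promoter, the neomycin phosphotransferase gene and an SV40 poly(A) signal allows G418 selection of stable transfectants. The catalogue lists a total size of about 7.4 kb, consistent with the 7,458 nt sequenced record.

ASXL1 is a Polycomb group protein and a non-catalytic component of the PR-DUB complex. Fusing its N-terminal region to luciferase gives a luminescent readout of the fragment's abundance in transfected cells, though the record states only that the plasmid expresses this fusion and does not describe a specific assay.
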