Addgene plasmid #106427: hASXL(1-115)-luciferase
Purpose: Expresses human ASXL1 (amino acids 1-115) fused to the N-terminal of firefly luciferase
Depositing lab: Douglas Feldman. Depositing organization: University of Southern California. Publication: An Adversarial DNA N(6)-Methyladenine-Sensor Network Preserves Polycomb Silencing. Kweon SM, Chen Y, Moon E, Kvederaviciute K, Klimasauskas S, Feldman DE. Mol Cell. 2019 Apr 5. pii: S1097-2765(19)30222-9. doi: 10.1016/j.molcel.2019.03.018. PubMed 30982744.
Backbone
  Vector backbone: pcDNA3.1-luciferase
  Backbone manufacturer: Addgene #18964
  Backbone size w/o insert (bp): 7041
  Total vector size (bp): 7400
  Vector type: Mammalian Expression
  Selectable markers: Neomycin (select with G418)
Growth in bacteria
  Bacterial resistance: Ampicillin, 100 μg/mL
  Growth temperature: 37°C
  Growth strain: DH5alpha
  Copy number: Unknown
Gene/Insert
  Gene/Insert name: addition sex combs like 1 ASXL1 (alt name: ASXL)
  Species: H. sapiens (human)
  Insert size (bp): 350
  Mutation: amino acids 1-115 fused to luciferase
  Entrez Gene: ASXL1 (a.k.a. BOPS, MDS)
  Tag / fusion protein: luciferase (C terminal on backbone)
  Cloning method: Restriction Enzyme; 5′ cloning site HindIII (not destroyed); 3′ cloning site HindIII (not destroyed)
  Sequencing primers: 5′ CMF-F
Terms and licenses: Academic/Nonprofit Terms; Industry Terms: Not Available to Industry
How to cite: hASXL(1-115)-luciferase was a gift from Douglas Feldman (Addgene plasmid # 106427 ; http://n2t.net/addgene:106427 ; RRID:Addgene_106427)
