>Addgene plasmid #106427 | hASXL(1-115)-luciferase | depositor partial sequence | sequence record 201520 | N-terminal region containing hASXL1(1-115) and luciferase
AGAAGGAGCGCACGTGGGCCGAGGCCGCGCGCCTGGTACTAGAAAACTACTCGGATGCTCCAATGACACC
AAAACAGATTCTGCAGGTCATAGAGGCAGAAGGACTAAAGGAAATGAGAAGTGGGACTTCCCCTCTCGCA
TGCCTCAATGCTATGCTACATTCCAATTCAAGAGGAGGAGAGGGGTTGTTTTATAAACTGCCTGGCCGAA
TCAGCCTTTTCACGCTCAAGAAGGATGCCCTGCAGTGGTCTCGCCATCCAGCTACAGTGGAGGGAGAGGA
GCCAGAGGACACGGCTGATGTGGAGAGCTGTGGGTCTAATGAAGCCGAAGCTTGGTACCGAGCTCGGATC
CAAATGGAAGACGCCAAAAACATAAAGAAAGGCCCGGCGCCATTCTATCCTCTAGAGGATGGAACCGCTG
GAGAGCAACTGCATAAGGCTATGAAGAGATACGCCCTGGTTCCTGGAACAATTGCTTTTACAGATGCACA
TATCGAGGTGAACATCACGTACGCGGAATACTTCGAAATGTCCGTTCGGTTGGCAGAAGCTATGAAACGA
TATGGGCTGAATACAAATCACAGAATCGTCGTATGCAGTGAAAACTCTCTTCAATTCTTTATGCCGGTGT
TGGGCGCGTTATTTATCGGAGTTGCAGTTGCGCCCGCGAACGACATTTATAATGAACGTGAATTGCTCAA
CAGTATGAACATTTCGCAGCCTACCGTAGTGTTTGTTTCCAAAAAGGGGTTGCAAAAAATTTTGAACGTG
CAAAAAAAATTACCAATAATCCAGAAAATTATTATCATGGATTCTAAAACGGATTACCAGGGATTTCAGT
CGATGTACACGTTCGTCACATCTCATCTACCTCCCGGTTTTAATGAATACGATTTTGTACCAGAGTCCTT
TGATCGTGACAAAACAATTGCACTGATAATGAATTCCTCTGGATCTACTGGGTTACCTAAGGTGTGGCCC
TTCCGCATAGAACTGCCTGCGTCAGANTCTCGCATGCCAGAGATCCTANTTTTTGGCAATCAAATCATTC
CGNAN
